>Addgene plasmid #240213 | pHS-MCP-VPR | addgene full sequence | sequence record 484254 | Addgene NGS Result
GTAAAACGACGGCCAGTGAGCGCGCGTAATACGACTCACTATAGGGCGAATTGGGGCGCGCCATTCTAGA
TTAACCCTAGAAAGATAGTCTGCGTAAAATTGACGCATGCATTCTTGAAATATTGCTCTCTCTTTCTAAA
TAGCGCGAATCCGTCGCTGTGCATTTAGGACATCTCAGTCGCCGCTTGGAGCTCCCGTGAGGCGTGCTTG
TCAATGCGGTAAGTGTCACTGATTTTGAACTATAACGACCGCGTGAGTCAAAATGACGCATGATTATCTT
TTACGTGACTTTTAAGATTTAACTCATACGATAATTATATTGTTATTTCATGTTCTACTTACGTGATAAC
TTATTATATATATATTTTCTTGTTATAGATATCAACTAGAATGCTAGCATGGGCCCAGATCTGACATTGA
TTATTGACTAGTTATTAATAGTAATCAATTACGGGGTCATTAGTTCATAGCCCATATATGGAGTTCCGCG
TTACATAACTTACGGTAAATGGCCCGCCTGGCTGACCGCCCAACGACCCCCGCCCATTGACGTCAATAAT
GACGTATGTTCCCATAGTAACGCCAATAGGGACTTTCCATTGACGTCAATGGGTGGAGTATTTACGGTAA
ACTGCCCACTTGGCAGTACATCAAGTGTATCATATGCCAAGTACGCCCCCTATTGACGTCAATGACGGTA
AATGGCCCGCCTGGCATTATGCCCAGTACATGACCTTATGGGACTTTCCTACTTGGCAGTACATCTACGT
ATTAGTCATCGCTATTACCATGGTGATGCGGTTTTGGCAGTACATCAATGGGCGTGGATAGCGGTTTGAC
TCACGGGGATTTCCAAGTCTCCACCCCATTGACGTCAATGGGAGTTTGTTTTGGCACCAAAATCAACGGG
ACTTTCCAAAATGTCGTAACAACTCCGCCCCATTGACGCAAATGGGCGGTAGGCGTGTACGGTGGGAGGT
CTATATAAGCAGAGCTGAATTCGCCACCATGGCTTCAAACTTCACGCAGTTCGTTCTTGTGGATAATGGC
GGCACTGGAGACGTTACAGTGGCTCCTAGCAATTTCGCGAACGGGATCGCAGAATGGATTAGCTCAAATA
GTCGATCTCAGGCTTACAAAGTGACATGTTCCGTACGGCAGTCCTCCGCGCAAAACAGGAAATATACCAT
CAAAGTGGAGGTCCCGAAAGGCGCCTGGCGATCCTACCTGAACATGGAGCTGACCATTCCTATTTTCGCC
ACTAACTCTGATTGCGAGCTGATCGTAAAGGCTATGCAGGGCCTGCTGAAGGATGGCAATCCTATACCAA
GCGCCATTGCTGCAAATAGTGGCATCTATGAATTCTCAAGCGCTGCAGGTACTAGTGATGCTTTAGACGA
TTTTGACTTAGATATGCTTGGTTCAGACGCGTTAGACGACTTCGACCTAGACATGTTAGGCTCAGATGCA
TTGGACGACTTCGATTTAGATATGTTGGGCTCCGATGCCCTAGATGACTTTGATCTAGATATGCTAGGTA
GTCCCAAAAAGAAGAGGAAAGTGGGATCCCAGTATCTGCCCGACACAGATGATAGACACCGAATCGAAGA
GAAACGCAAGCGAACGTATGAAACCTTCAAATCGATCATGAAGAAATCGCCCTTCTCGGGTCCGACCGAT
CCCAGGCCCCCACCGAGAAGGATTGCGGTCCCGTCCCGCTCGTCGGCCAGCGTGCCGAAGCCTGCGCCGC
AGCCCTACCCCTTCACGTCGAGCCTGAGCACAATCAATTATGACGAGTTCCCGACGATGGTGTTCCCCTC
GGGACAAATCTCACAAGCCTCGGCGCTCGCACCAGCGCCTCCCCAAGTCCTTCCGCAAGCGCCTGCCCCA
GCGCCTGCACCGGCAATGGTGTCCGCCCTCGCACAGGCCCCTGCGCCCGTCCCCGTGCTCGCGCCTGGAC
CGCCCCAGGCGGTCGCTCCACCGGCTCCGAAGCCGACGCAGGCCGGAGAGGGAACACTCTCCGAAGCACT
TCTTCAACTCCAGTTTGATGACGAGGATCTTGGAGCACTCCTTGGAAACTCGACAGACCCTGCGGTGTTT
ACCGACCTCGCGTCAGTAGATAACTCCGAATTTCAGCAGCTTTTGAACCAGGGTATCCCGGTCGCGCCAC
ATACAACGGAGCCCATGTTGATGGAATACCCCGAAGCAATCACGAGACTTGTGACGGGAGCGCAGCGGCC
TCCCGATCCCGCACCCGCACCTTTGGGGGCACCTGGCCTCCCTAACGGACTTTTGAGCGGCGACGAGGAT
TTCTCCTCCATCGCCGATATGGATTTCTCAGCCTTGCTGTCACAGATTTCCAGCGGCTCTGGCAGCGGCA
GCCGGGATTCCAGGGAAGGGATGTTTTTGCCGAAGCCTGAGGCCGGCTCCGCTATTAGTGACGTGTTTGA
GGGCCGCGAGGTGTGCCAGCCAAAACGAATCCGGCCATTTCATCCTCCAGGAAGTCCATGGGCCAACCGC
CCACTCCCCGCCAGCCTCGCACCAACACCAACCGGTCCAGTACATGAGCCAGTCGGGTCACTGACCCCGG
CACCAGTCCCTCAGCCACTGGATCCAGCGCCCGCAGTGACTCCCGAGGCCAGTCACCTGTTGGAGGATCC
CGATGAAGAGACGAGCCAGGCTGTCAAAGCCCTTCGGGAGATGGCCGATACTGTGATTCCCCAGAAGGAA
GAGGCTGCAATCTGTGGCCAAATGGACCTTTCCCATCCGCCCCCAAGGGGCCATCTGGATGAGCTGACAA
CCACACTTGAGTCCATGACCGAGGATCTGAACCTGGACTCACCCCTGACCCCGGAATTGAACGAGATTCT
GGATACCTTCCTGAACGACGAGTGCCTCTTGCATGCCATGCATATCAGCACAGGACTGTCCATCTTCGAC
ACATCTCTGTTTTGAATTTAAATGTTTAAACCATGCAAGCTTGATATCAAGCTTATCGATAATCAACCTC
TGGATTACAAAATTTGTGAAAGATTGACTGGTATTCTTAACTATGTTGCTCCTTTTACGCTATGTGGATA
CGCTGCTTTAATGCCTTTGTATCATGCTATTGCTTCCCGTATGGCTTTCATTTTCTCCTCCTTGTATAAA
TCCTGGTTGCTGTCTCTTTATGAGGAGTTGTGGCCCGTTGTCAGGCAACGTGGCGTGGTGTGCACTGTGT
TTGCTGACGCAACCCCCACTGGTTGGGGCATTGCCACCACCTGTCAGCTCCTTTCCGGGACTTTCGCTTT
CCCCCTCCCTATTGCCACGGCGGAACTCATCGCCGCCTGCCTTGCCCGCTGCTGGACAGGGGCTCGGCTG
TTGGGCACTGACAATTCCGTGGTGTTGTCGGGGAAATCATCGTCCTTTCCTTGGCTGCTCGCCTGTGTTG
CCACCTGGATTCTGCGCGGGACGTCCTTCTGCTACGTCCCTTCGGCCCTCAATCCAGCGGACCTTCCTTC
CCGCGGCCTGCTGCCGGCTCTGCGGCCTCTTCCGCGTCTTCGCCTTCGCCCTCAGACGAGTCGGATCTCC
CTTTGGGCCGCCTCCCCGCATCCTTGTTTATTGCAGCTTATAATGGTTACAAATAAAGCAATAGCATCAC
AAATTTCACAAATAAAGCATTTTTTTCACTGCATTCTAGTTGTGGTTTGTCCAAACTCATCAATGTATCT
TATCATGTCTGGATCCTGCAGGTATACGCGTATGCGGCCGCTTAATTAATCCAGCTTTTGTTCCCTTTAG
TGAGGGTTAATTGCGCGCTTGGCGTAATCATGGTCATAGCTGTTTCCTGTGTGAAATTGTTATCCGCTCA
CAATTCCACACAACATACGAGCCGGAAGCATAAAGTGTAAAGCCTGGGGTGCCTAATGAGTGAGCTAACT
CACATTAATTGCGTTGCGCTCACTGCCCGCTTTCCAGTCGGGAAACCTGTCGTGCCAGCTGCATTAATGA
ATCGGCCAACGCGCGGGGAGAGGCGGTTTGCGTATTGGGCGCTCTTCCGCTTCCTCGCTCACTGACTCGC
TGCGCTCGGTCGTTCGGCTGCGGCGAGCGGTATCAGCTCACTCAAAGGCGGTAATACGGTTATCCACAGA
ATCAGGGGATAACGCAGGAAAGAACATGTGAGCAAAAGGTCAGCAAAAGGCCAGGAACCGTAAAAAGGCC
GCGTTGCTGGCGTTTTTCCATAGGCTCCGCCCCCCTGACGAGCATCACAAAAATCGACGCTCAAGTCAGA
GGTGGCGAAACCCGACAGGACTATAAAGATACCAGGCGTTTCCCCCTGGAAGCTCCCTCGTGCGCTCTCC
TGTTCCGACCCTGCCGCTTACCGGATACCTGTCCGCCTTTCTCCCTTCGGGAAGCGTGGCGCTTTCTCAT
AGCTCACGCTGTAGGTATCTCAGTTCGGTGTAGGTCGTTCGCTCCAAGCTGGGCTGTGTGCACGAACCCC
CCGTTCAGCCCGACCGCTGCGCCTTATCCGGTAACTATCGTCTTGAGTCCAACCCGGTAAGACACGACTT
ATCGCCACTGGCAGCAGCCACTGGTAACAGGATTAGCAGAGCGAGGTATGTAGGCGGTGCTACAGAGTTC
TTGAAGTGGTGGCCTAACTACGGCTACACTAGAAGAACAGTATTTGGTATCTGCGCTCTGCTGAAGCCAG
TTACCTTCGGAAAAAGAGTTGGTAGCTCTTGATCCGGCAAACAAACCACCGCTGGTAGCGGTGGTTTTTT
TGTTTGCAAGCAGCAGATTACGCGCAGAAAAAAAGGATCTCAAGAAGATCCTTTGATCTTTTCTACGGGG
TCTGACGCTCAGTGGAACGAAAACTCACGTTAAGGGATTTTGGTCATGAGATTATCAAAAAGGATCTTCA
CCTAGATCCTTTTAAATTAAAAATGAAGTTTTAAATCAATCTAAAGTATATATGAGTAAACTTGGTCTGA
CAGTTACCAATGCTTAATCAGTGAGGCACCTATCTCAGCGATCTGTCTATTTCGTTCATCCATAGTTGCC
TGACTCCCCGTCGTGTAGATAACTACGATACGGGAGGGCTTACCATCTGGCCCCAGTGCTGCAATGATAC
CGCGAGACCCACGCTCACCGGCTCCAGATTTATCAGCAATAAACCAGCCAGCCGGAAGGGCCGAGCGCAG
AAGTGGTCCTGCAACTTTATCCGCCTCCATCCAGTCTATTAATTGTTGCCGGGAAGCTAGAGTAAGTAGT
TCGCCAGTTAATAGTTTGCGCAACGTTGTTGCCATTGCTACAGGCATCGTGGTGTCACGCTCGTCGTTTG
GTATGGCTTCATTCAGCTCCGGTTCCCAACGATCAAGGCGAGTTACATGATCCCCCATGTTGTGCAAAAA
AGCGGTTAGCTCCTTCGGTCCTCCGATCGTTGTCAGAAGTAAGTTGGCCGCAGTGTTATCACTCATGGTT
ATGGCAGCACTGCATAATTCTCTTACTGTCATGCCATCCGTAAGATGCTTTTCTGTGACTGGTGAGTACT
CAACCAAGTCATTCTGAGAATAGTGTATGCGGCGACCGAGTTGCTCTTGCCCGGCGTCAATACGGGATAA
TACCGCGCCACATAGCAGAACTTTAAAAGTGCTCATCATTGGAAAACGTTCTTCGGGGCGAAAACTCTCA
AGGATCTTACCGCTGTTGAGATCCAGTTCGATGTAACCCACTCGTGCACCCAACTGATCTTCAGCATCTT
TTACTTTCACCAGCGTTTCTGGGTGAGCAAAAACAGGAAGGCAAAATGCCGCAAAAAAGGGAATAAGGGC
GACACGGAAATGTTGAATACTCATACTCTTCCTTTTTCAATATTATTGAAGCATTTATCAGGGTTATTGT
CTCATGAGCGGATACATATTTGAATGTATTTAGAAAAATAAACAAATAGGGGTTCCGCGCACATTTCCCC
GAAAAGTGCCACCTAAATTGTAAGCGTTAATATTTTGTTAAAATTCGCGTTAAATTTTTGTTAAATCAGC
TCATTTTTTAACCAATAGGCCGAAATCGGCAAAATCCCTTATAAATCAAAAGAATAGACCGAGATAGGGT
[37 nt withheld, positions 6091-6127]
AAAGAACGTGGACTCCAACGTCAAAGG
[49 nt withheld, positions 6155-6203]
T
[91 nt withheld, positions 6205-6295]
G
[124 nt withheld, positions 6297-6420]
CCCATTCGCCATTCAGGCTGCGCAACTGTTGGGAAGGGCGATCGGTGCGGGCCTCTTCGCTATTACGCCA
GCTGGCGAAAGGGGGATGTGCTGCAAGGCGATTAAGTTGGGTAACGCCAGGGTTTTCCCAGTCACGACGT
T
Features (pLannotate 1.2.2; 20 found; start..end, strand, type, name):
     27..45      +  promoter       T7 promoter: promoter for bacteriophage T7 RNA polymerase
    413..792     +  enhancer       CMV enhancer: human cytomegalovirus immediate early enhancer
    793..996     +  promoter       CMV promoter: human cytomegalovirus (CMV) immediate early promoter
   1009..1359    +  CDS            CAPSD_BPMS2 (fragment): Experimental evidence at protein level: Swiss-Prot protein existence level 1. Acts as a translational repressor of viral replicase synthesis late in infection. This latter function is the result of capsid protein interaction with an RNA hairpin which contains the replicase ribosome-binding site. From Escherichia phage MS2 (Bacteriophage MS2).
   1396..1418    +  CDS            VP48 (fragment): 3 tandem repeats of the minimal activation domain of herpes simplex virus VP16 (Cheng et al., 2013)
   1570..2364    +  CDS            RELA (fragment): TF65_HUMAN - Also known as NFKB3. Experimental evidence at protein level: Swiss-Prot protein existence level 1. NF-kappa-B is a pleiotropic transcription factor present in almost all cell types and is the endpoint of a series of signal transduction events that are initiated by a vast array of stimuli related to many biological processes such as inflammation, immunity, differentiation, cell growth, tumorigenesis and apoptosis. NF-kappa-B is a homo- or heterodimeric complex formed by the Rel-like domain- containing proteins RELA/p65, RELB, NFKB1/p105, NFKB1/p50, REL and NFKB2/p52. The heterodime
   2383..2952    +  CDS            Rta AD: transcriptional activation domain from the human herpesvirus 4 (Epstein-Barr virus) replication and transcription activator Rta/BRLF1 (Hardwick et al., 1992; Chavez et al., 2015)
   2983..3001    +  misc_feature   MCS (fragment): pBluescript multiple cloning site
   3001..3589    +  misc_feature   WPRE: woodchuck hepatitis virus posttranscriptional regulatory element
   3593..3725    +  polyA_signal   SV40 poly(A) signal: SV40 polyadenylation signal
   3774..3792    -  promoter       T3 promoter: promoter for bacteriophage T3 RNA polymerase
   3837..3853    -  protein_bind   lac operator: The lac repressor binds to the lac operator to inhibit transcription in E. coli. This inhibition can be relieved by adding lactose or isopropyl-β-D-thiogalactopyranoside (IPTG). lac repressor encoded by lacI
   3861..3891    -  promoter       lac promoter: promoter for the E. coli lac operon
   3906..3927    -  protein_bind   CAP binding site: CAP binding activates transcription in the presence of cAMP. E. coli catabolite activator protein
   3940..4032    -  CDS            lacI (fragment): lac repressor; lacI; The lac repressor binds to the lac operator to inhibit transcription in E. coli. This inhibition can be relieved by adding lactose or isopropyl-β-D-thiogalactopyranoside (IPTG).
   4215..4803    -  rep_origin     ori: high-copy-number ColE1/pMB1/pBR322/pUC origin of replication
   4974..5834    -  CDS            AmpR: β-lactamase; bla; confers resistance to ampicillin, carbenicillin, and related antibiotics
   5835..5939    -  promoter       AmpR promoter: bla
   5992..6420    -  rep_origin     f1 ori (sequence partly withheld): f1 bacteriophage origin of replication; arrow indicates direction of (+) strand synthesis
   6425..19      -  CDS            lacZα (fragment) (across the origin): LacZα fragment of β-galactosidase; lacZ fragment
