[The description below was written by a language model from this plasmid's Addgene catalogue record and pLannotate feature annotations shown in this document.]
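Description:
pHS-MCP-VPR is a 6.6 kb mammalian expression plasmid built on a pUC/pBluescript-type backbone and intended for transient transfection. It is propagated in E. coli at high copy from a ColE1/pUC origin and selected with ampicillin through the β-lactamase gene. The backbone also retains an f1 phage origin, lacZα and lac promoter/operator remnants, and flanking T7 and T3 promoters. No mammalian selection marker is annotated, which fits its stated transient use.

The payload is a synthetic fusion protein, MCP-VPR, driven by the human cytomegalovirus immediate-early enhancer and promoter. The open reading frame begins with the bacteriophage MS2 coat protein, which binds a specific MS2 RNA hairpin. It continues into the tripartite VPR activator, made up of VP16-derived minimal activation repeats (only a short VP48-type fragment was detected by the annotation), the activation region of human NF-κB p65 (RELA), and the Epstein-Barr virus Rta activation domain. The catalogue entry lists a nuclear localization signal as the tag, although it is not annotated separately in the feature table. Downstream, a WPRE enhances transcript stability and expression, and an SV40 polyadenylation signal terminates the message.

In CRISPR activation systems, MCP-VPR is recruited to scaffold guide RNAs carrying MS2 hairpins, which brings the activator to loci targeted by a catalytically dead Cas9. Those other components would have to be supplied from separate constructs. The associated publication concerns metabolite-responsive scaffold RNAs for dynamic CRISPR transcriptional regulation, so this plasmid presumably supplies the RNA-recruited activator in that system. Part of the plasmid was derived from an earlier deposited construct.
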