Addgene plasmid #240213: pHS-MCP-VPR
Purpose: Mammalian vector for transient expression of MCP-VPR
Depositing lab: Wilfred Chen. Depositing organization: University of Delaware. Publication: Metabolite-responsive scaffold RNAs for dynamic CRISPR transcriptional regulation. Stohr AM, Hansen H, Richards B, Park H, Goncalves AG, Agrawal A, Blenner M, Chen W. Nucleic Acids Res. 2025 Nov 13;53(21):gkaf1290. doi: 10.1093/nar/gkaf1290. PubMed 41277686.
Backbone
  Vector backbone: pUC
  Backbone size w/o insert (bp): 4046
  Total vector size (bp): 6561
  Vector type: Mammalian Expression, Synthetic Biology
Growth in bacteria
  Bacterial resistance: Ampicillin, 100 μg/mL
  Growth temperature: 37°C
  Growth strain: DH5alpha
  Copy number: High Copy
Gene/Insert
  Gene/Insert name: MCP-VPR
  Species: Synthetic
  Insert size (bp): 1947
  Promoter: CMV
  Tag / fusion protein: NLS
  Cloning method: Gibson Cloning
  Sequencing primers: 5′ M13F; 3′ M13R
Resource information
  A portion of this plasmid was derived from a plasmid made by: Stanley Qi (Addgene plasmid 84239)
Terms and licenses: Academic/Nonprofit Terms; Industry Terms
How to cite: pHS-MCP-VPR was a gift from Wilfred Chen (Addgene plasmid # 240213 ; http://n2t.net/addgene:240213 ; RRID:Addgene_240213)
